Addgene plasmid #134987: GFP-Myo 19
Purpose: Expression of human Myo 19 in mammalian cells.
Depositing lab: Martin Bähler. Depositing organization: Universität Münster. Publication: Identification of Miro1 and Miro2 as mitochondrial receptors for myosin XIX. Oeding SJ, Majstrowicz K, Hu XP, Schwarz V, Freitag A, Honnert U, Nikolaus P, Bahler M. J Cell Sci. 2018 Sep 10;131(17). pii: jcs.219469. doi: 10.1242/jcs.219469. PubMed 30111583.
Backbone
  Vector backbone: pEGFP-C1
  Backbone manufacturer: Clontech
  Backbone size w/o insert (bp): 4668
  Total vector size (bp): 7590
  Vector type: Mammalian Expression
  Selectable markers: Neomycin (select with G418)
Growth in bacteria
  Bacterial resistance: Kanamycin, 50 μg/mL
  Growth temperature: 37°C
  Growth strain: DH5alpha
  Copy number: High Copy
Gene/Insert
  Gene/Insert name: Myo 19
  Species: H. sapiens (human)
  Insert size (bp): 2922
  GenBank ID: AK 304073
  Entrez Gene: MYO19 (a.k.a. MYOHD1)
  Promoter: CMV IE
  Tag / fusion protein: EGFP (N terminal on backbone)
  Cloning method: Restriction Enzyme; 5′ cloning site Bgl II (not destroyed); 3′ cloning site XbaI (not destroyed)
  Sequencing primers: 5′ EGFP-C CATGGTCCTGCTGGAGTTCGTG; 3′ SV40pA-R GAAATTTGTGATGCTATTGC
Terms and licenses: Academic/Nonprofit Terms; Industry Terms: Not Available to Industry
Depositor comments: This article is published: Stefanie J. Oeding, Katarzyna Majstrowicz, Xiao-Ping Hu, Vera Schwarz, Angelika Freitag, Ulrike Honnert, Petra Nikolaus, Martin Bähler Journal of Cell Science 2018 131: jcs219469 doi: 10.1242/jcs.219469 Published 10 September 2018 The Myo 19 cDNA was obtained from NITE Biological Resource Center (NBRC), Japan. cDNA clone AK304073/FLJ61052/TRACH3006685
How to cite: GFP-Myo 19 was a gift from Martin Bähler (Addgene plasmid # 134987 ; http://n2t.net/addgene:134987 ; RRID:Addgene_134987)
