[The description below was written by a language model from this plasmid's Addgene catalogue record and pLannotate feature annotations shown in this document.]
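Description:
GFP-Myo 19 is a mammalian expression plasmid built on the Clontech pEGFP-C1 backbone that produces human myosin XIX (MYO19, also known as MYOHD1) as a fusion with EGFP at its N terminus. The roughly 2.9 kb Myo 19 cDNA, derived from a human cDNA clone obtained from a Japanese biological resource centre, was inserted by restriction cloning between the BglII and XbaI sites of the multiple cloning site, both of which were preserved. In the sequenced record, the human cytomegalovirus immediate early enhancer and promoter drive a continuous EGFP–MYO19 reading frame joined by a short linker, and the transcript is terminated by the SV40 polyadenylation signal. The catalogue lists a total size of 7,590 bp, while the sequenced record is 7,620 nt, a minor discrepancy.

The plasmid replicates at high copy in E. coli through a ColE1/pUC-type origin and also carries an f1 phage origin, which permits single-stranded DNA production. A single Tn5 aminoglycoside phosphotransferase gene (NeoR/KanR) serves both hosts: a bacterial bla-type promoter expresses it for kanamycin selection in bacteria, and the adjacent SV40 enhancer/early promoter, with the HSV thymidine kinase polyadenylation signal, expresses it in mammalian cells for G418 selection of stable lines. The short large T antigen, ble and bGH poly(A) fragments in the annotation are partial matches, most likely backbone remnants rather than functional elements.

The construct is intended for expressing fluorescently tagged human Myo19 in mammalian cells, allowing its localisation to be followed by microscopy. The associated publication concerns the identification of Miro1 and Miro2 as mitochondrial receptors for this myosin.
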