Features (pLannotate 1.2.2; 14 found; start..end, strand, type, name):
     61..364     +  enhancer       CMV enhancer: human cytomegalovirus immediate early enhancer
    365..568     +  promoter       CMV promoter: human cytomegalovirus (CMV) immediate early promoter
    613..1329    +  CDS            EGFP: EGFP is a basic (constitutively fluorescent) green fluorescent protein published in 1996, derived from Aequorea victoria. It is reported to be a rapidly-maturing weak dimer with moderate acid sensitivity.
   1348..4257    +  CDS            MYO19: MYO19_HUMAN - Also known as MYOHD1 From Homo sapiens (Human).
   4301..4385    +  CDS            large T antigen (fragment): large T antigen from SV40 (simian virus 40)
   4408..4529    +  polyA_signal   SV40 poly(A) signal: SV40 polyadenylation signal
   4563..4991    -  rep_origin     f1 ori (sequence partly withheld): f1 bacteriophage origin of replication; arrow indicates direction of (+) strand synthesis
   5018..5122    +  promoter       AmpR promoter: bla
   5124..5481    +  promoter       SV40 promoter: SV40 enhancer and early promoter
   5516..6310    +  CDS            NeoR/KanR: aminoglycoside phosphotransferase from Tn5; aph(3')-II (or nptII); confers resistance to neomycin, kanamycin, and G418 (Geneticin®)
   6331..6483    +  CDS            ble (fragment): BLE_KLEPN - Experimental evidence at protein level: Swiss-Prot protein existence level 1. Binding protein with a strong affinity to the bleomycin family of antibiotics. Binds to CL990; an antimitotic-antibiotic compound. From Klebsiella pneumoniae.
   6542..6589    +  polyA_signal   HSV TK poly(A) signal: herpes simplex virus thymidine kinase polyadenylation signal (Cole and Stacy, 1985)
   6680..6696    -  polyA_signal   bGH poly(A) signal (fragment): bovine growth hormone polyadenylation signal
   6918..7506    +  rep_origin     ori: high-copy-number ColE1/pMB1/pBR322/pUC origin of replication
>Addgene plasmid #134987 | GFP-Myo 19 | addgene full sequence | sequence record 267842 | Addgene NGS Result
TAGTTATTAATAGTAATCAATTACGGGGTCATTAGTTCATAGCCCATATATGGAGTTCCGCGTTACATAA
CTTACGGTAAATGGCCCGCCTGGCTGACCGCCCAACGACCCCCGCCCATTGACGTCAATAATGACGTATG
TTCCCATAGTAACGCCAATAGGGACTTTCCATTGACGTCAATGGGTGGAGTATTTACGGTAAACTGCCCA
CTTGGCAGTACATCAAGTGTATCATATGCCAAGTACGCCCCCTATTGACGTCAATGACGGTAAATGGCCC
GCCTGGCATTATGCCCAGTACATGACCTTATGGGACTTTCCTACTTGGCAGTACATCTACGTATTAGTCA
TCGCTATTACCATGGTGATGCGGTTTTGGCAGTACATCAATGGGCGTGGATAGCGGTTTGACTCACGGGG
ATTTCCAAGTCTCCACCCCATTGACGTCAATGGGAGTTTGTTTTGGCACCAAAATCAACGGGACTTTCCA
AAATGTCGTAACAACTCCGCCCCATTGACGCAAATGGGCGGTAGGCGTGTACGGTGGGAGGTCTATATAA
GCAGAGCTGGTTTAGTGAACCGTCAGATCCGCTAGCGCTACCGGTCGCCACCATGGTGAGCAAGGGCGAG
GAGCTGTTCACCGGGGTGGTGCCCATCCTGGTCGAGCTGGACGGCGACGTAAACGGCCACAAGTTCAGCG
TGTCCGGCGAGGGCGAGGGCGATGCCACCTACGGCAAGCTGACCCTGAAGTTCATCTGCACCACCGGCAA
GCTGCCCGTGCCCTGGCCCACCCTCGTGACCACCCTGACCTACGGCGTGCAGTGCTTCAGCCGCTACCCC
GACCACATGAAGCAGCACGACTTCTTCAAGTCCGCCATGCCCGAAGGCTACGTCCAGGAGCGCACCATCT
TCTTCAAGGACGACGGCAACTACAAGACCCGCGCCGAGGTGAAGTTCGAGGGCGACACCCTGGTGAACCG
CATCGAGCTGAAGGGCATCGACTTCAAGGAGGACGGCAACATCCTGGGGCACAAGCTGGAGTACAACTAC
AACAGCCACAACGTCTATATCATGGCCGACAAGCAGAAGAACGGCATCAAGGTGAACTTCAAGATCCGCC
ACAACATCGAGGACGGCAGCGTGCAGCTCGCCGACCACTACCAGCAGAACACCCCCATCGGCGACGGCCC
CGTGCTGCTGCCCGACAACCACTACCTGAGCACCCAGTCCGCCCTGAGCAAAGACCCCAACGAGAAGCGC
GATCACATGGTCCTGCTGGAGTTCGTGACCGCCGCCGGGATCACTCTCGGCATGGACGAGCTGTACAAGT
CCGGACTCAGATCTGCAATGCTCCAGCAGGTCAATGGCCACAATCCGGGGTCTGATGGCCAAGCCAGGGA
GTACCTCAGAGAAGACCTGCAGGAGTTCCTTGGTGGGGAGGTCCTGCTGTACAAACTGGATGACCTCACC
AGGGTGAATCCTGTGACACTAGAGACAGTCCTGAGGTGCCTGCAGGCCCGGTACATGGCAGACACATTCT
ACACCAATGCTGGCTGCACCCTGGTAGCCTTGAACCCCTTCAAGCCTGTTCCTCAGCTCTACTCGCCCGA
GCTAATGAGAGAGTACCATGCTGCGCCTCAGCCCCAGAAACTGAAGCCCCATGTGTTCACTGTGGGTGAA
CAGACCTACAGGAATGTCAAGAGCCTGATTGAACCAGTCAACCAGTCTATTGTTGTCAGTGGAGAGAGTG
GTGCTGGAAAGACATGGACGTCTCGCTGCCTAATGAAGTTCTATGCTGTGGTGGCCACCTCACCTGCATC
TTGGGAGAGCCACAAGATTGCAGAGAGGATAGAACAGAGGATCCTGAACTCCAACCCTGTCATGGAAGCT
TTTGGGAATGCGTGTACACTGAGGAATAACAACAGCAGTCGCTTTGGGAAGTTCATCCAGCTCCAGCTGA
ACAGGGCTCAGCAAATGACTGGAGCCGCAGTCCAGACCTACCTCCTAGAGAAAACTCGAGTGGCCTGCCA
GGCTTCCAGTGAGAGGAACTTCCACATCTTCTATCAGATTTGCAAAGGAGCCAGTGAGGACGAGAGGCTC
CAGTGGCACCTTCCTGAGGGAGCTGCCTTCTCCTGGCTGCCCAACCCAGAGAGGAGCTCAGAAGAGGATT
GTTTTGAGGTGACCAGAGAGGCCATGCTCCATTTGGGCATTGACACCCCTACCCAGAACAACATCTTTAA
GGTCCTAGCTGGACTGCTGCACCTTGGCAATATCCAGTTTGCTGCCTCCGAGGATGAAGCCCAGCCCTGC
CAGCCGATGGATGATGCCAAGTACTCTGTCAGGACGGCAGCCTCGCTGCTGGGGCTCCCAGAGGACGTGC
TGCTGGAGATGGTGCAGATTAGAACCATCAGGGCAGGCAGACAGCAGCAGGTGTTCCGGAAGCCCTGCGC
CCGAGCCGAGTGTGACACCCGTAGAGACTGCCTGGCCAAACTGATCTATGCGCGGTTGTTTGACTGGCTG
GTATCAGTGATCAACAGCAGCATCTGTGCAGACACCGACTCGTGGACCACTTTCATAGGCCTGCTGGATG
TGTATGGATTTGAATCATTTCCTGACAACAGTCTGGAACAGTTGTGCATCAACTACGCCAATGAGAAGCT
GCAGCAGCATTTTGTGGCTCACTACCTAAGGGCCCAGCAGGAGGAATACGCAGTTGAGGGCCTGGAGTGG
TCATTCATCAACTACCAGGACAACCAGCCCTGTTTGGATCTCATTGAGGGAAGCCCCATCAGCATCTGCT
CCCTCATAAATGAGGAATGCCGCCTCAATCGACCCAGCAGCGCAGCCCAGCTCCAGACACGCATTGAGAC
TGCCCTGGCAGGCAGCCCCTGCCTGGGCCACAATAAGCTCAGCCGGGAGCCCAGCTTCATTGTGGTGCAT
TATGCGGGGCCTGTGCGGTACCACACAGCAGGCCTGGTGGAGAAGAACAAGGACCCTATCCCACCTGAGC
TGACCAGGCTCCTGCAGCAATCCCAGGACCCCCTGCTCATGGGGCTGTTTCCTACTAACCCCAAAGAGAA
GACCCAGGAGGAACCCCCTGGCCAGAGCAGGGCCCCTGTGTTGACCGTGGTGTCCAAGTTCAAGGCCTCA
CTGGAGCAGCTTCTGCAGGTCCTACACAGCACCACGCCCCACTACATTCGCTGCATCAAGCCCAACAGCC
AGGGCCAGGCGCAGACCTTTCTCCAAGAGGAGGTCCTGAGCCAGCTGGAGGCCTGTGGCCTCGTGGAGAC
CATCCATATCAGTGCTGCTGGCTTCCCCATCCGGGTCTCTCACCGAAACTTTGTAGAACGATACAAGTTA
CTAAGAAGGCTTCATCCTTGCACATCCTCTGGCCCCGACAGCCCATATCCTGCCAAAGGGCTCCCTGAAT
GGTGTCCACACAGCGAGGAAGCCACGCTTGAACCTCTCATCCAGGACATTCTCCACACTCTGCCGGTCCT
AACTCAGGCAGCAGCCATAACTGGTGACTCGGCTGAGGCCATGCCAGCCCCCATGCACTGTGGCAGGACC
AAGGTGTTCATGACTGACTCTATGCTGGAGCTTCTGGAATGTGGGCGTGCCCGGGTGCTGGAGCAGTGTG
CCCGCTGCATCCAGGGTGGCTGGAGGCGACACCGGCACCGAGAGCAGGAGCGGCAGTGGCGGGCCGTCAT
GCTCATCCAGGCAGCCATTCGTTCCTGGTTAACTCGGAAACACATCCAGAGGCTGCATGCAGCTGCCACA
GTCATCAAGCGTGCATGGCAGAAGTGGAGAATCAGAATGGCCTGCCTTGCTGCTAAAGAGCTGGATGGTG
TGGAAGAAAAACACTTCTCTCAAGCTCCCTGTTCCCTGAGCACCTCGCCGCTGCAGACCAGGCTCCTGGA
GGCAATAATCCGCTTCTGGCCCCTGGGACTGGTCCTGGCCAATACGGCTATGGGTGTAGGCAGCTTTCAG
AGGAAATTAGTGGTCTGGGCTTGCCTCCAGCTCCCCAGGGGCAGCCCCAGTAGCTACACTGTCCAGACAG
CACAAGACCAGGCTGGTGTCACGTCCATCCGAGCGCTGCCTCAGGGATCGATAAAGTTTCACTGCAGAAA
GTCTCCACTGCGGTATGCTGACATCTGCCCTGAACCTTCACCCTACAGCATTACAGGCTTTAATCAGATT
CTGCTGGAAAGACACAGGCTGATCCACGTGACCTCTTCTGCCTTCACTGGGCTGGGGTGATCTAGAGACA
TCCATATGACTAGTAGATCCTCTAGATAACTGATCATAATCAGCCATACCACATTTGTAGAGGTTTTACT
TGCTTTAAAAAACCTCCCACACCTCCCCCTGAACCTGAAACATAAAATGAATGCAATTGTTGTTGTTAAC
TTGTTTATTGCAGCTTATAATGGTTACAAATAAAGCAATAGCATCACAAATTTCACAAATAAAGCATTTT
TTTCACTGCATTCTAGTTGTGGTTTGTCCAAACTCATCAATGTATCTTAACGCGTAAATTGTAAGCGTTA
ATATTTTGTTAAAATTCGCGTTAAATTTTTGTTAAATCAGCTCATTTTTTAACCAATAGGCCGAAATCGG
CAAAATCCCTTATAAATCAAAAGAATAGACCGAGATAGGGT
[37 nt withheld, positions 4662-4698]
AAAGAACGTGGACTCCAACGTCAAAGG
[49 nt withheld, positions 4726-4774]
T
[91 nt withheld, positions 4776-4866]
G
[124 nt withheld, positions 4868-4991]
CAGGTGGCACTTTTCGGGGAAATGTGCGCGGAACCCCTATTTGTTTATTTTTCTAAATACATTCAAATAT
GTATCCGCTCATGAGACAATAACCCTGATAAATGCTTCAATAATATTGAAAAAGGAAGAGTCCTGAGGCG
GAAAGAACCAGCTGTGGAATGTGTGTCAGTTAGGGTGTGGAAAGTCCCCAGGCTCCCCAGCAGGCAGAAG
TATGCAAAGCATGCATCTCAATTAGTCAGCAACCAGGTGTGGAAAGTCCCCAGGCTCCCCAGCAGGCAGA
AGTATGCAAAGCATGCATCTCAATTAGTCAGCAACCATAGTCCCGCCCCTAACTCCGCCCATCCCGCCCC
TAACTCCGCCCAGTTCCGCCCATTCTCCGCCCCATGGCTGACTAATTTTTTTTATTTATGCAGAGGCCGA
GGCCGCCTCGGCCTCTGAGCTATTCCAGAAGTAGTGAGGAGGCTTTTTTGGAGGCCTAGGCTTTTGCAAA
GATCGATCAAGAGACAGGATGAGGATCGTTTCGCATGATTGAACAAGATGGATTGCACGCAGGTTCTCCG
GCCGCTTGGGTGGAGAGGCTATTCGGCTATGACTGGGCACAACAGACAATCGGCTGCTCTGATGCCGCCG
TGTTCCGGCTGTCAGCGCAGGGGCGCCCGGTTCTTTTTGTCAAGACCGACCTGTCCGGTGCCCTGAATGA
ACTGCAAGACGAGGCAGCGCGGCTATCGTGGCTGGCCACGACGGGCGTTCCTTGCGCAGCTGTGCTCGAC
GTTGTCACTGAAGCGGGAAGGGACTGGCTGCTATTGGGCGAAGTGCCGGGGCAGGATCTCCTGTCATCTC
ACCTTGCTCCTGCCGAGAAAGTATCCATCATGGCTGATGCAATGCGGCGGCTGCATACGCTTGATCCGGC
TACCTGCCCATTCGACCACCAAGCGAAACATCGCATCGAGCGAGCACGTACTCGGATGGAAGCCGGTCTT
GTCGATCAGGATGATCTGGACGAAGAGCATCAGGGGCTCGCGCCAGCCGAACTGTTCGCCAGGCTCAAGG
CGAGCATGCCCGACGGCGAGGATCTCGTCGTGACCCATGGCGATGCCTGCTTGCCGAATATCATGGTGGA
AAATGGCCGCTTTTCTGGATTCATCGACTGTGGCCGGCTGGGTGTGGCGGACCGCTATCAGGACATAGCG
TTGGCTACCCGTGATATTGCTGAAGAGCTTGGCGGCGAATGGGCTGACCGCTTCCTCGTGCTTTACGGTA
TCGCCGCTCCCGATTCGCAGCGCATCGCCTTCTATCGCCTTCTTGACGAGTTCTTCTGAGCGGGACTCTG
GGGTTCGAAATGACCGACCAAGCGACGCCCAACCTGCCATCACGAGATTTCGATTCCACCGCCGCCTTCT
ATGAAAGGTTGGGCTTCGGAATCGTTTTCCGGGACGCCGGCTGGATGATCCTCCAGCGCGGGGATCTCAT
GCTGGAGTTCTTCGCCCACCCTAGGGGGAGGCTAACTGAAACACGGAAGGAGACAATACCGGAAGGAACC
CGCGCTATGACGGCAATAAAAAGACAGAATAAAACGCACGGTGTTGGGTCGTTTGTTCATAAACGCGGGG
TTCGGTCCCAGGGCTGGCACTCTGTCGATACCCCACCGAGACCCCATTGGGGCCAATACGCCCGCGTTTC
TTCCTTTTCCCCACCCCACCCCCCAAGTTCGGGTGAAGGCCCAGGGCTCGCAGCCAACGTCGGGGCGGCA
GGCCCTGCCATAGCCTCAGGTTACTCATATATACTTTAGATTGATTTAAAACTTCATTTTTAATTTAAAA
GGATCTAGGTGAAGATCCTTTTTGATAATCTCATGACCAAAATCCCTTAACGTGAGTTTTCGTTCCACTG
AGCGTCAGACCCCGTAGAAAAGATCAAAGGATCTTCTTGAGATCCTTTTTTTCTGCGCGTAATCTGCTGC
TTGCAAACAAAAAAACCACCGCTACCAGCGGTGGTTTGTTTGCCGGATCAAGAGCTACCAACTCTTTTTC
CGAAGGTAACTGGCTTCAGCAGAGCGCAGATACCAAATACTGTTCTTCTAGTGTAGCCGTAGTTAGGCCA
CCACTTCAAGAACTCTGTAGCACCGCCTACATACCTCGCTCTGCTAATCCTGTTACCAGTGGCTGCTGCC
AGTGGCGATAAGTCGTGTCTTACCGGGTTGGACTCAAGACGATAGTTACCGGATAAGGCGCAGCGGTCGG
GCTGAACGGGGGGTTCGTGCACACAGCCCAGCTTGGAGCGAACGACCTACACCGAACTGAGATACCTACA
GCGTGAGCTATGAGAAAGCGCCACGCTTCCCGAAGGGAGAAAGGCGGACAGGTATCCGGTAAGCGGCAGG
GTCGGAACAGGAGAGCGCACGAGGGAGCTTCCAGGGGGAAACGCCTGGTATCTTTATAGTCCTGTCGGGT
TTCGCCACCTCTGACTTGAGCGTCGATTTTTGTGATGCTCGTCAGGGGGGCGGAGCCTATGGAAAAACGC
CAGCAACGCGGCCTTTTTACGGTTCCTGGCCTTTTGCTGGCCTTTTGCTCACATGTTCTTTCCTGCGTTA
TCCCCTGATTCTGTGGATAACCGTATTACCGCCATGCAT
